>Addgene plasmid #220226 | pet15b _yein | addgene full sequence | sequence record 436829 | Addgene NGS Result
ATGAGCGCTTGTTTCGGCGTGGGTATGGTGGCAGGCCCCGTGGCCGGGGGACTGTTGGGCGCCATCTCCT
TGCATGCACCATTCCTTGCGGCGGCGGTGCTCAACGGCCTCAACCTACTACTGGGCTGCTTCCTAATGCA
GGAGTCGCATAAGGGAGAGCGTCGAGATCCCGGACACCATCGAATGGCGCAAAACCTTTCGCGGTATGGC
ATGATAGCGCCCGGAAGAGAGTCAATTCAGGGTGGTGAATGTGAAACCAGTAACGTTATACGATGTCGCA
GAGTATGCCGGTGTCTCTTATCAGACCGTTTCCCGCGTGGTGAACCAGGCCAGCCACGTTTCTGCGAAAA
CGCGGGAAAAAGTGGAAGCGGCGATGGCGGAGCTGAATTACATTCCCAACCGCGTGGCACAACAACTGGC
GGGCAAACAGTCGTTGCTGATTGGCGTTGCCACCTCCAGTCTGGCCCTGCACGCGCCGTCGCAAATTGTC
GCGGCGATTAAATCTCGCGCCGATCAACTGGGTGCCAGCGTGGTGGTGTCGATGGTAGAACGAAGCGGCG
TCGAAGCCTGTAAAGCGGCGGTGCACAATCTTCTCGCGCAACGCGTCAGTGGGCTGATCATTAACTATCC
GCTGGATGACCAGGATGCCATTGCTGTGGAAGCTGCCTGCACTAATGTTCCGGCGTTATTTCTTGATGTC
TCTGACCAGACACCCATCAACAGTATTATTTTCTCCCATGAAGACGGTACGCGACTGGGCGTGGAGCATC
TGGTCGCATTGGGTCACCAGCAAATCGCGCTGTTAGCGGGCCCATTAAGTTCTGTCTCGGCGCGTCTGCG
TCTGGCTGGCTGGCATAAATATCTCACTCGCAATCAAATTCAGCCGATAGCGGAACGGGAAGGCGACTGG
AGTGCCATGTCCGGTTTTCAACAAACCATGCAAATGCTGAATGAGGGCATCGTTCCCACTGCGATGCTGG
TTGCCAACGATCAGATGGCGCTGGGCGCAATGCGCGCCATTACCGAGTCCGGGCTGCGCGTTGGTGCGGA
TATCTCGGTAGTGGGATACGACGATACCGAAGACAGCTCATGTTATATCCCGCCGTTAACCACCATCAAA
CAGGATTTTCGCCTGCTGGGGCAAACCAGCGTGGACCGCTTGCTGCAACTCTCTCAGGGCCAGGCGGTGA
AGGGCAATCAGCTGTTGCCCGTCTCACTGGTGAAAAGAAAAACCACCCTGGCGCCCAATACGCAAACCGC
CTCTCCCCGCGCGTTGGCCGATTCATTAATGCAGCTGGCACGACAGGTTTCCCGACTGGAAAGCGGGCAG
TGAGCGCAACGCAATTAATGTAAGTTAGCTCACTCATTAGGCACCGGGATCTCGACCGATGCCCTTGAGA
GCCTTCAACCCAGTCAGCTCCTTCCGGTGGGCGCGGGGCATGACTATCGTCGCCGCACTTATGACTGTCT
TCTTTATCATGCAACTCGTAGGACAGGTGCCGGCAGCGCTCTGGGTCATTTTCGGCGAGGACCGCTTTCG
CTGGAGCGCGACGATGATCGGCCTGTCGCTTGCGGTATTCGGAATCTTGCACGCCCTCGCTCAAGCCTTC
GTCACTGGTCCCGCCACCAAACGTTTCGGCGAGAAGCAGGCCATTATCGCCGGCATGGCGGCCGACGCGC
TGGGCTACGTCTTGCTGGCGTTCGCGACGCGAGGCTGGATGGCCTTCCCCATTATGATTCTTCTCGCTTC
CGGCGGCATCGGGATGCCCGCGTTGCAGGCCATGCTGTCCAGGCAGGTAGATGACGACCATCAGGGACAG
CTTCAAGGATCGCTCGCGGCTCTTACCAGCCTAACTTCGATCATTGGACCGCTGATCGTCACGGCGATTT
ATGCCGCCTCGGCGAGCACATGGAACGGGTTGGCATGGATTGTAGGCGCCGCCCTATACCTTGTCTGCCT
CCCCGCGTTGCGTCGCGGTGCATGGAGCCGGGCCACCTCGACCTGAATGGAAGCCGGCGGCACCTCGCTA
ACGGATTCACCACTCCAAGAATTGGAGCCAATCAATTCTTGCGGAGAACTGTGAATGCGCAAACCAACCC
TTGGCAGAACATATCCATCGCGTCCGCCATCTCCAGCAGCCGCACGCGGCGCATCTCGGGCAGCGTTGGG
TCCTGGCCACGGGTGCGCATGATCGTGCTCCTGTCGTTGAGGACCCGGCTAGGCTGGCGGGGTTGCCTTA
CTGGTTAGCAGAATGAATCACCGATACGCGAGCGAACGTGAAGCGACTGCTGCTGCAAAACGTCTGCGAC
CTGAGCAACAACATGAATGGTCTTCGGTTTCCGTGTTTCGTAAAGTCTGGAAACGCGGAAGTCAGCGCCC
TGCACCATTATGTTCCGGATCTGCATCGCAGGATGCTGCTGGCTACCCTGTGGAACACCTACATCTGTAT
TAACGAAGCGCTGGCATTGACCCTGAGTGATTTTTCTCTGGTCCCGCCGCATCCATACCGCCAGTTGTTT
ACCCTCACAACGTTCCAGTAACCGGGCATGTTCATCATCAGTAACCCGTATCGTGAGCATCCTCTCTCGT
TTCATCGGTATCATTACCCCCATGAACAGAAATCCCCCTTACACGGAGGCATCAGTGACCAAACAGGAAA
AAACCGCCCTTAACATGGCCCGCTTTATCAGAAGCCAGACATTAACGCTTCTGGAGAAACTCAACGAGCT
GGACGCGGATGAACAGGCAGACATCTGTGAATCGCTTCACGACCACGCTGATGAGCTTTACCGCAGCTGC
CTCGCGCGTTTCGGTGATGACGGTGAAAACCTCTGACACATGCAGCTCCCGGAGACGGTCACAGCTTGTC
TGTAAGCGGATGCCGGGAGCAGACAAGCCCGTCAGGGCGCGTCAGCGGGTGTTGGCGGGTGTCGGGGCGC
AGCCATGACCCAGTCACGTAGCGATAGCGGAGTGTATACTGGCTTAACTATGCGGCATCAGAGCAGATTG
TACTGAGAGTGCACCATTGCGGTGTGAAATACCGCACAGATGCGTAAGGAGAAAATACCGCATCAGGCGC
TCTTCCGCTTCCTCGCTCACTGACTCGCTGCGCTCGGTCGTTCGGCTGCGGCGAGCGGTATCAGCTCACT
CAAAGGCGGTAATACGGTTATCCACAGAATCAGGGGATAACGCAGGAAAGAACATGTGAGCAAAAGGCCA
GCAAAAGGCCAGGAACCGTAAAAAGGCCGCGTTGCTGGCGTTTTTCCATAGGCTCCGCCCCCCTGACGAG
CATCACAAAAATCGACGCTCAAGTCAGAGGTGGCGAAACCCGACAGGACTATAAAGATACCAGGCGTTTC
CCCCTGGAAGCTCCCTCGTGCGCTCTCCTGTTCCGACCCTGCCGCTTACCGGATACCTGTCCGCCTTTCT
CCCTTCGGGAAGCGTGGCGCTTTCTCATAGCTCACGCTGTAGGTATCTCAGTTCGGTGTAGGTCGTTCGC
TCCAAGCTGGGCTGTGTGCACGAACCCCCCGTTCAGCCCGACCGCTGCGCCTTATCCGGTAACTATCGTC
TTGAGTCCAACCCGGTAAGACACGACTTATCGCCACTGGCAGCAGCCACTGGTAACAGGATTAGCAGAGC
GAGGTATGTAGGCGGTGCTACAGAGTTCTTGAAGTGGTGGCCTAACTACGGCTACACTAGAAGGACAGTA
TTTGGTATCTGCGCTCTGCTGAAGCCAGTTACCTTCGGAAAAAGAGTTGGTAGCTCTTGATCCGGCAAAC
AAACCACCGCTGGTAGCGGTGGTTTTTTTGTTTGCAAGCAGCAGATTACGCGCAGAAAAAAAGGATCTCA
AGAAGATCCTTTGATCTTTTCTACGGGGTCTGACGCTCAGTGGAACGAAAACTCACGTTAAGGGATTTTG
GTCATGAGATTATCAAAAAGGATCTTCACCTAGATCCTTTTAAATTAAAAATGAAGTTTTAAATCAATCT
AAAGTATATATGAGTAAACTTGGTCTGACAGTTACCAATGCTTAATCAGTGAGGCACCTATCTCAGCGAT
CTGTCTATTTCGTTCATCCATAGTTGCCTGACTCCCCGTCGTGTAGATAACTACGATACGGGAGGGCTTA
CCATCTGGCCCCAGTGCTGCAATGATACCGCGAGACCCACGCTCACCGGCTCCAGATTTATCAGCAATAA
ACCAGCCAGCCGGAAGGGCCGAGCGCAGAAGTGGTCCTGCAACTTTATCCGCCTCCATCCAGTCTATTAA
TTGTTGCCGGGAAGCTAGAGTAAGTAGTTCGCCAGTTAATAGTTTGCGCAACGTTGTTGCCATTGCTGCA
GGCATCGTGGTGTCACGCTCGTCGTTTGGTATGGCTTCATTCAGCTCCGGTTCCCAACGATCAAGGCGAG
TTACATGATCCCCCATGTTGTGCAAAAAAGCGGTTAGCTCCTTCGGTCCTCCGATCGTTGTCAGAAGTAA
GTTGGCCGCAGTGTTATCACTCATGGTTATGGCAGCACTGCATAATTCTCTTACTGTCATGCCATCCGTA
AGATGCTTTTCTGTGACTGGTGAGTACTCAACCAAGTCATTCTGAGAATAGTGTATGCGGCGACCGAGTT
GCTCTTGCCCGGCGTCAACACGGGATAATACCGCGCCACATAGCAGAACTTTAAAAGTGCTCATCATTGG
AAAACGTTCTTCGGGGCGAAAACTCTCAAGGATCTTACCGCTGTTGAGATCCAGTTCGATGTAACCCACT
CGTGCACCCAACTGATCTTCAGCATCTTTTACTTTCACCAGCGTTTCTGGGTGAGCAAAAACAGGAAGGC
AAAATGCCGCAAAAAAGGGAATAAGGGCGACACGGAAATGTTGAATACTCATACTCTTCCTTTTTCAATA
TTATTGAAGCATTTATCAGGGTTATTGTCTCATGAGCGGATACATATTTGAATGTATTTAGAAAAATAAA
CAAATAGGGGTTCCGCGCACATTTCCCCGAAAAGTGCCACCTGACGTCTAAGAAACCATTATTATCATGA
CATTAACCTATAAAAATAGGCGTATCACGAGGCCCTTTCGTCTTCAAGAATTCTCATGTTTGACAGCTTA
TCATCGATAAGCTTTAATGCGGTAGTTTATCACAGTTAAATTGCTAACGCAGTCAGGCACCGTGTATGAA
ATCTAACAATGCGCTCATCGTCATCCTCGGCACCGTCACCCTGGATGCTGTAGGCATAGGCTTGGTTATG
CCGGTACTGCCGGGCCTCTTGCGGGATATCCGGATATAGTTCCTCCTTTCAGCAAAAAACCCCTCAAGAC
CCGTTTAGAGGCCCCAAGGGGTTATGCTAGTTATTGCTCAGCGGTGGCAGCAGCCAACTCAGCTTCCTTT
CGGGCTTTGTTAGCAGCCGGATCCTCGAGTTAACCCGCGAGACGCTGATATTCTTTGGCAATTTCGCTCG
CCAGAATGGCGTTGTTGAACACCAGCTGGATGTTGGATTTCAGGCTGTCACCGCCGGTCAGTTCAGCAAC
GCGCGCCAGCAGGAATGGCGTACTTTCTTTACCAATGACTCCCTGAGCTTCAGCTTCAGCTACCGCCTGA
TCGATCGCCGCATTGATAGTGTGTTCCGGCATAGCAAACTGTTCCGGGATCGGGTTCGCTACCACGAGGC
CACCGTTCAGACCGCTTTGCCATTTCACCACCATTGCACGGGCAATTTCGCTGGCGCTGTCGAGACGAAT
GCTGACGTCAAACGGGCTGGTGCGGCAGAAAAACGCAGGCAGCGCTTTAGTCTGATAGCCAATTAACGGC
ACACCGAAGGTTTCTAAATACTCAGTGGTTAATCCTAAATCGAGAATAGATTTCGCCCCGGCACAAACAA
CGGTGACATTAGTATTTGCCAGTTCTTGCAAATCGGCAGAAATATCGAAGGTATGTTCCGCCCCGCGATG
CACACCACCAATTCCCCCGGTGGCAAATACTTTAATTCCGGCAAGCGCCGCAATAATCATCGTTGAAGCC
ACAGTGGTTGCGCCATTTTTTCCGGCGGCAACAACAAAAGGTAAATCGCGACGACTAACTTTGGTCACGT
TATGCCCTTCACGACCCAGTAATTCAATTTCTTCTTTGCTTAACCCCACTTTCATCACGCCGCCAATAAT
GGCGATCGTGGCAGGTACAGCGCCCTGTTTACGAATAGTTTCTTCAACTTCAATTGCGGTCTGGGCATTT
TGTGGGAACGGCATCCCGTGAGAAATAATGGTCGATTCCAGCGCCACAACCGGTTTTTTGTTTTTTAAAG
CGTCCTGCACTTCCGGGGAAATTTGTAATAATTCAGGGGAAATTTTTAATTCAGACATATGGCTGCCGCG
CGGCACCAGGCCGCTGCTGTGATGATGATGATGATGGCTGCTGCCCATGGTATATCTCCTTCTTAAAGTT
AAACAAAATTATTTCTAGAGGGGAATTGTTATCCGCTCACAATTCCCCTATAGTGAGTCGTATTAATTTC
GCGGGATCGAGATCTCGATCCTCTACGCCGGACGCATCGTGGCCGGCATCACCGGCGCCACAGGTGCGGT
TGCTGGCGCCTATATCGCCGACATCACCGATGGGGAAGATCGGGCTCGCCACTTCGGGCTC
Features (pLannotate 1.2.2; 21 found; start..end, strand, type, name):
    173..250     +  promoter       lacI promoter: lacI
    251..1333    +  CDS            lacI: lac repressor; lacI; The lac repressor binds to the lac operator to inhibit transcription in E. coli. This inhibition can be relieved by adding lactose or isopropyl-β-D-thiogalactopyranoside (IPTG).
   1346..1367    +  protein_bind   CAP binding site: CAP binding activates transcription in the presence of cAMP. E. coli catabolite activator protein
   1382..2006    +  CDS            TcR (fragment): tetracycline efflux protein; tet; confers resistance to tetracycline
   2248..2628    -  CDS            YPB1_ECOLX: Protein predicted: Swiss-Prot protein existence level 4. From Escherichia coli.
   2645..2836    +  CDS            rop: Rop protein, which maintains plasmids at low copy number; rop
   2938..3077    +  misc_feature   bom: basis of mobility region from pBR322
   3263..3851    -  rep_origin     ori: high-copy-number ColE1/pMB1/pBR322/pUC origin of replication
   4022..4882    -  CDS            AmpR: β-lactamase; bla; confers resistance to ampicillin, carbenicillin, and related antibiotics
   4883..4987    -  promoter       AmpR promoter: bla
   5100..5128    +  promoter       tet promoter: E. coli promoter for tetracycline efflux protein gene
   5176..5280    +  CDS            TcR (fragment): tetracycline efflux protein; tet; confers resistance to tetracycline
   5303..5350    -  terminator     T7 terminator: transcription terminator for bacteriophage T7 RNA polymerase
   5358..5407    -  CDS            SET1 (fragment): solubility-enhancement tag derived from T7 phage gene 10B
   5423..6358    -  CDS            psuG: PSUG_ECOLI - Also known as pscG, yeiN From Escherichia coli (strain K12).
   6362..6379    -  CDS            thrombin site: thrombin recognition and cleavage site
   6390..6406    -  CDS            capTEV™ (fragment): composite tag for in vivo biotinylation, TEV protease cleavage, and 6xHis tagging
   6425..6447    -  RBS            RBS: efficient ribosome binding site from bacteriophage T7 gene 10 (Olins and Rangwala, 1989)
   6462..6486    -  protein_bind   lac operator: The lac repressor binds to the lac operator to inhibit transcription in E. coli. This inhibition can be relieved by adding lactose or isopropyl-β-D-thiogalactopyranoside (IPTG). lac repressor encoded by lacI
   6487..6505    -  promoter       T7 promoter: promoter for bacteriophage T7 RNA polymerase
   6527..165     +  CDS            TcR (fragment) (across the origin): tetracycline efflux protein; tet; confers resistance to tetracycline
