[The description below was written by a language model from this plasmid's Addgene catalogue record and pLannotate feature annotations shown in this document.]
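Description:
pet15b _yein is a bacterial expression plasmid built on the pET-15b backbone for producing the Escherichia coli protein YeiN (gene psuG, also known as pscG) in T7 RNA polymerase–bearing hosts such as BL21(DE3) pLysS or similar strains. The sequenced plasmid is 6,641 nt. It replicates from a pBR322/ColE1-type origin accompanied by the rop gene and the bom mobility region, and it is selected with ampicillin through the bla (AmpR) gene and its own promoter. Several tetracycline-resistance fragments and a tet promoter are annotated, but these are interrupted remnants of the pBR322-derived backbone rather than a functional marker.

The expression cassette lies on the reverse strand. It consists of a T7 promoter followed directly by a lac operator, the efficient T7 gene 10 ribosome binding site, an N-terminal His tag supplied by the backbone (annotated here as a fragment of a composite 6xHis-containing tag), a thrombin cleavage site, the psuG coding sequence and a T7 terminator. A plasmid-borne lacI gene with its own promoter supplies lac repressor, which keeps the T7lac promoter off until IPTG or lactose is added. The thrombin site allows the His tag to be removed after affinity purification. A short fragment annotated as a T7 gene 10–derived solubility tag sits between the gene and the terminator and most likely reflects residual vector sequence.

The record lists the insert as 999 bp, introduced by Gibson cloning, whereas the annotated psuG feature spans somewhat less. The stated use is recombinant expression of His-tagged YeiN in E. coli. The record gives no further application.
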