Addgene plasmid #220226: pet15b _yein
Purpose: Bacterial expression of YeiN in E. coli BL21_DE3 (pLys) or similar
Depositing lab: Bernd Nidetzky. Depositing organization: Technische Universitaet Graz.
Backbone
  Vector backbone: pet15b
  Vector type: Bacterial Expression
  Selectable markers: AmpR
Growth in bacteria
  Bacterial resistance: Ampicillin, 100 μg/mL
  Growth temperature: 37°C
  Growth strain: DH5alpha
  Copy number: Unknown
Gene/Insert
  Gene/Insert name: psug (alt names: YeiN; psuG)
  Species: E.coli
  Insert size (bp): 999
  GenBank ID: NP_416670.1
  Entrez Gene: psuG (a.k.a. b2165, ECK2158, pscG, yeiN)
  Promoter: T7
  Tag / fusion protein: Histag (N terminal on backbone)
  Cloning method: Gibson Cloning
  Sequencing primers: 5′ T7_prom; 3′ T7_term
Resource information
  A portion of this plasmid was derived from a plasmid made by: Vector ordered from GeneScript.
Terms and licenses: Academic/Nonprofit Terms; Industry Terms: Not Available to Industry
How to cite: pet15b _yein was a gift from Bernd Nidetzky (Addgene plasmid # 220226 ; http://n2t.net/addgene:220226 ; RRID:Addgene_220226)
